>Addgene plasmid #18692 | pRS416 Gal-RNQ1 L94A-YFP | addgene partial sequence | sequence record 24550 | GAL1 5'-AATATACCTCTATACTTTAACGTC-3'
ACCCGGATCTGATGGATACGGATAAGTTAATCTCAGAGGCTGAGTCTCATTTTTCTCAAGGAAACCATGC
AGAAGCTGTTGCGAAGTTGACATCCGCAGCTCAGTCGAACCCCAATGACGAGCAAATGTCAACTATTGAA
TCATTAATTCAAAAAATCGCAGGATACGTCATGGACAACCGTAGTGGTGGTAGTGACGCCTCGCAAGATC
GTGCTGCTGGTGGTGGTTCATCTTTTATGAACACTTTAATGGCAGACTCTAAGGGTTCTTCCCAAACGCA
ACTAGGAAAAGCAGCTTTGTTAGCCACAGTGATGACACACTCATCAAATAAAGGTTCTTCTAACAGAGGG
TTTGACGTAGGGACTGTCATGTCAATGCTAAGTGGTTCTGGCGGCGGGAGCCAAAGTATGGGTGCTTCCG
GCCTGGCTGCCTTGGCTTCTCAATTCTTTAAGTCAGGTAACAATTCCCAAGGTCAGGGACAAGGTCAAGG
TCAAGGTCAAGGTCAAGGACAAGGTCAAGGTCAAGGTTCTTTTACTGCTTTGGCGTCTTTGGCTTCATCT
TTCATGAATTCCAACAACAATAATCAGCAAGGTCAAAATCAAAGCTCCGGTGGTTCCTCCTTTGGAGCAC
TGNCTTTNNGGGCANNTNTTTNGGCNTNCAAAAANACCAAACCNCCACAATAGTCACAGGCTATACCATC
TATCAAACGGTACCAAATAGTCAGGTACATATCACATACNAGGTGCACGTGTTACACACAANGAAACNGG
GGNTTTNCCTATGCCCCNGNCCATCTATAG
