[The description below was written by a language model from this plasmid's Addgene catalogue record.]
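Description:
pRS416 Gal-RNQ1 L94A-YFP is a yeast expression plasmid built on a galactose-inducible derivative of pRS416, a yeast–E. coli shuttle vector. pRS416-series vectors are centromeric (CEN/ARS) plasmids maintained at low copy in yeast. The record lists URA3 as the yeast selectable marker, allowing selection in ura3 auxotrophic strains on medium lacking uracil. In bacteria the plasmid is selected with ampicillin, and the record describes it as low copy. No feature table is provided, so the exact arrangement of origins, terminator and other backbone elements cannot be confirmed from the record itself.

The insert is the Saccharomyces cerevisiae RNQ1 gene (YCL028W), about 1.2 kb, carrying a leucine-to-alanine substitution at residue 94 (L94A). It was cloned between XbaI and BamHI sites, both of which are retained. The coding sequence sits downstream of the Gal promoter, so expression is induced by galactose, and it is fused in frame to a backbone-encoded YFP at the C terminus. This produces a fluorescent Rnq1 L94A-YFP fusion protein.

Rnq1 is a glutamine/asparagine-rich yeast protein that forms the [RNQ+] prion. The YFP tag allows the localization and aggregation state of the overexpressed mutant to be followed in living cells by fluorescence microscopy. The associated publication concerns chaperone-dependent amyloid assembly and protection from prion toxicity, which suggests the construct is used to compare the L94A variant with wild-type Rnq1 for aggregation and toxicity on induced overexpression. The record does not state the specific functional effect of the L94A mutation.
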