Addgene plasmid #18692: pRS416 Gal-RNQ1 L94A-YFP
Depositing lab: Susan Lindquist. Depositing organization: Whitehead Institute for Biomedical Research. Publication: Chaperone-dependent amyloid assembly protects cells from prion toxicity. Douglas PM, Treusch S, Ren HY, Halfmann R, Duennwald ML, Lindquist S, Cyr DM. Proc Natl Acad Sci U S A. 2008 May 20. 105(20):7206-11. 10.1073/pnas.0802593105 PubMed 18480252.
Backbone
  Vector backbone: pRS416 Gal
  Backbone size w/o insert (bp): 6268
  Vector type: Yeast Expression
  Selectable markers: URA3
Growth in bacteria
  Bacterial resistance: Ampicillin, 100 μg/mL
  Growth temperature: 37°C
  Growth strain: DH5alpha
  Copy number: Low Copy
Gene/Insert
  Gene/Insert name: Rnq1 L94A (alt names: Rnq1 L94A-YFP; Gal-Rnq1 L94A-YFP p416)
  Species: S. cerevisiae (budding yeast)
  Insert size (bp): 1215
  Mutation: Leucine 94 mutated to Alanine (L94A)
  Entrez Gene: RNQ1 (a.k.a. YCL028W)
  Tag / fusion protein: YFP (C terminal on backbone)
  Cloning method: Restriction Enzyme; 5′ cloning site Xba1 (not destroyed); 3′ cloning site BamH1 (not destroyed)
  Sequencing primers: 5′ From Gal Promoter GTTAATATACCTCTATACTTTAACGTCAAGGAGA
Terms and licenses: Academic/Nonprofit Terms; Industry Terms: Not Available to Industry
How to cite: pRS416 Gal-RNQ1 L94A-YFP was a gift from Susan Lindquist (Addgene plasmid # 18692 ; http://n2t.net/addgene:18692 ; RRID:Addgene_18692)
